Addgene plasmid #163963: pCG-TPMV Hd32
Purpose: Expresses TPMV H glycoprotein in mammalian cells
Depositing lab: Jakob Reiser. Depositing organization: FDA, Center for Biologics Evaluation and Research (CBER). Publication: In vivo targeting of lentiviral vectors pseudotyped with the Tupaia paramyxovirus H glycoprotein bearing a cell-specific ligand. Argaw T, Marino MP, Timmons A, Eldridge L, Takeda K, Li P, Kwilas A, Ou W, Reiser J. Mol Ther Methods Clin Dev. 2021 Apr 24;21:670-680. doi: 10.1016/j.omtm.2021.04.012. eCollection 2021 Jun 11. PubMed 34141822.
Backbone
  Vector backbone: pCG
  Vector type: Mammalian Expression
Growth in bacteria
  Bacterial resistance: Ampicillin, 100 μg/mL
  Growth temperature: 37°C
  Growth strain: DH5alpha
  Copy number: High Copy
Gene/Insert
  Gene/Insert name: TPMV H glycoprotein (alt name: TPMV hemagglutinin)
  Species: Synthetic
  Mutation: Amino acids 2 to 33 at N terminus deleted
Terms and licenses: Academic/Nonprofit Terms; Industry Terms: Not Available to Industry
How to cite: pCG-TPMV Hd32 was a gift from Jakob Reiser (Addgene plasmid # 163963 ; http://n2t.net/addgene:163963 ; RRID:Addgene_163963)
