[The description below was written by a language model from this plasmid's Addgene catalogue record and pLannotate feature annotations shown in this document.]
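Description:
pCG-TPMV Hd32 is a mammalian expression plasmid built on the pCG backbone that produces a truncated form of the Tupaia paramyxovirus (TPMV) H glycoprotein, also called the hemagglutinin. The insert is listed as synthetic and carries a deletion of amino acids 2 to 33 at the N terminus, which in a type II paramyxovirus attachment protein corresponds to the cytoplasmic tail. The plasmid is propagated in E. coli as a high-copy construct through a ColE1/pUC-type origin and is selected with ampicillin via the β-lactamase gene and its native promoter. Short fragments of lacI, rop, bom and the tetracycline resistance gene appear in the annotation, but these are non-functional remnants of earlier cloning vectors.

The circular map places the CMV immediate early enhancer at the end of the sequence, directly upstream of the CMV promoter at the start, so the two form one continuous regulatory unit. Transcription proceeds through a rabbit β-globin intron, which generally improves mRNA processing and expression, past a T7 promoter, and terminates at a rabbit β-globin polyadenylation signal. The H coding sequence itself was not recognised by the automated annotation, but the roughly 2.1 kb unannotated interval between the T7 promoter and the cloning site fragment is where it would be expected to lie. An SV40 early promoter segment is also present on the opposite strand, with no mammalian selection marker annotated, so the plasmid appears suited to transient transfection. According to the associated publication title, TPMV H glycoproteins of this kind are used to pseudotype lentiviral vectors, including versions bearing cell-specific ligands for targeted in vivo delivery. The record does not describe a ligand on this particular construct.
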