Features (pLannotate 1.2.2; 15 found; start..end, strand, type, name):
      1..204     +  promoter       CMV promoter: human cytomegalovirus (CMV) immediate early promoter
    325..898     +  intron         β-globin intron: intron from rabbit β-globin gene
    953..971     +  promoter       T7 promoter: promoter for bacteriophage T7 RNA polymerase
   3112..3130    +  misc_feature   MCS (fragment): pUC18/19 multiple cloning site
   3198..3253    +  polyA_signal   β-globin poly(A) signal: rabbit β-globin polyadenylation signal (Gil and Proudfoot, 1987)
   3593..3782    -  promoter       SV40 promoter: SV40 early promoter
   3782..3836    -  CDS            lacI (fragment): lac repressor; lacI; The lac repressor binds to the lac operator to inhibit transcription in E. coli. This inhibition can be relieved by adding lactose or isopropyl-β-D-thiogalactopyranoside (IPTG).
   4019..4607    -  rep_origin     ori: high-copy-number ColE1/pMB1/pBR322/pUC origin of replication
   4778..5638    -  CDS            AmpR: β-lactamase; bla; confers resistance to ampicillin, carbenicillin, and related antibiotics
   5639..5743    -  promoter       AmpR promoter: bla
   5838..5873    +  CDS            rop (fragment): Rop protein, which maintains plasmids at low copy number; rop
   5975..6023    +  misc_feature   bom (fragment): basis of mobility region from pBR322
   6024..6111    -  CDS            TcR (fragment): tetracycline efflux protein; tet; confers resistance to tetracycline
   6127..6145    +  promoter       T7 promoter: promoter for bacteriophage T7 RNA polymerase
   6169..6472    +  enhancer       CMV enhancer: human cytomegalovirus immediate early enhancer
>Addgene plasmid #163963 | pCG-TPMV Hd32 | addgene full sequence | sequence record 325507 | Addgene NGS Result
GTGATGCGGTTTTGGCAGTACATCAATGGGCGTGGATAGCGGTTTGACTCACGGGGATTTCCAAGTCTCC
ACCCCATTGACGTCAATGGGAGTTTGTTTTGGCACCAAAATCAACGGGACTTTCCAAAATGTCGTAACAA
CTCCGCCCCATTGACGCAAATGGGCGGTAGGCGTGTACGGTGGGAGGTCTATATAAGCAGAGCTCGTTTA
GTGAACCGTCAGATCGCCTGGAGACGCCATCCACGCTGTTTTGACCTCCATAGAAGACACCGGGACCGAT
CCAGCCTCCGGGGGATCGATCCCCCCGATCCTGAGAACTTCAGGGTGAGTTTGGGGACCCTTGATTGTTC
TTTCTTTTTCGCTATTGTAAAATTCATGTTATATGGAGGGGGCAAAGTTTTCAGGGTGTTGTTTAGAATG
GGAAGATGTCCCTTGTATCACCATGGACCCTCATGATAATTTTGTTTCTTTCACTTTCTACTCTGTTGAC
AACCATTGTCTCCTCTTATTTTCTTTTCATTTTCTGTAACTTTTTCGTTAAACTTTAGCTTGCATTTGTA
ACGAATTTTTAAATTCACTTTTGTTTATTTGTCAGATTGTAAGTACTTTCTCTAATCACTTTTTTTTTCA
AGGCAATCAGGGTATATTATATTGTACTTCAGCACAGTTTTAGAGAACAATTGTTATAATTAAATGATAA
GGTAGAATATTTCTGCATATAAATTCTGGCTGGCGTGGAAATATTCTTATTGGTAGAAACAACTACATCC
TGGTCATCATCCTGCCTTTCTCTTTATGGTTACAATGATATACACTGTTTGAGATGAGGATAAAATACTC
TGAGTCCAAACCGGGCCCCTCTGCTAACCATGTTCATGCCTTCTTCTTTTTCCTACAGCTCCTGGGCAAC
GTGCTGGTTATTGTGCTGTCTCATCATTTTGGCAAAGAATTGTAATACGACTCACTATAGGGCGAATTCG
GATCCCTGCCGCCACCATGGGACCTCCCTCAACTCTGCAGCACTACTCAAATCCCCCTCCATATAGCGAG
GAAGACCAGGGAATCGATGGACCACAGCGGAGCCAGCCACTGTCTACCCCTCACCAGTACGATCGCTACT
ATGGCGTGAACATTCAGCACACACGAGTCTATAATCATCTGGGGACTATCTACTCCGGACTGAAGCTGGC
TTTCCAGATTCTGGGCTGGGTGTCCGTCATCATTACAATGATCATTACTGTGACCACACTGAAGAAAATG
AGTGATGGGAACAGCCAGGACTCCGCAATGCTGAAGTCACTGGACGAGAATTTCGATGCTATCCAGGAAG
TGGCAAACCTGCTGGACAATGAGGTGCGCCCTAAACTGGGCGTCACTATGACCCAGACTACCTTTCAGCT
GCCAAAGGAGCTGTCCGAGATCAAGAGATACCTGCTGCGACTGGAGCGAAACTGCCCCGTGTGCGGAACA
GAAGCAACTCCACAGGGATCTAAGGGCAATGCCAGTGGAGATACCGCTTTCTGCCCCCCTTGTCTGACAC
GCCAGTGCTCTGAGGACAGTACTCATGATCAGGGACCCGGCGTGGAAGGAACCTCTCGAAACCACAAGGG
CAAAATCAATTTTCCTCATATTCTGCAGTCCGACGATTGTGGGCGGTCTGACAACCTGATCGTGTATAGT
ATTAATCTGGTCCCTGGACTGAGTTTCATCCAGCTGCCATCAGGCACAAAGCACTGCATCATTGATGTGA
GTTATACCTTTTCAGACACACTGGCAGGCTACCTGATTGTGGGCGGGGTCGATGGATGTCAGCTGCATAA
CAAAGCCATCATCTACCTGTCCCTGGGCTACTATAAGACCAAAATGATCTATCCACCCGACTACATCGCA
ATTGCCACATACACTTATGATCTGGTGCCTAACCTGAGAGACTGCAGCATCGCCGTCAATCAGACATCCC
TGGCCGCTATTTGTACTTCTAAGAAAACCAAGGAGAACCAGGATTTCTCCACTTCTGGAGTGCACCCATT
CTATATCTTTACCCTGAATACAGATGGCATCTTTACCGTGACAGTCATTGAACAGTCTCAGCTGAAGCTG
GACTACCAGTATGCAGCCCTGTACCCAGCTACCGGACCAGGAATCTTCATTGGCGACCATCTGGTGTTTC
TGATGTGGGGAGGCCTGATGACCAAAGCTGAGGGCGATGCATATTGCCAGGCAAGCGGATGTAACGACGC
ACACCGAACATCATGCAATATCGCACAGATGCCAAGCGCCTACGGGCATCGGCAGCTGGTGAACGGACTG
CTGATGCTGCCCATCAAGGAGCTGGGAAGCCACCTGATTCAGCCCTCACTGGAAACAATCAGCCCTAAGA
TCAACTGGGCCGGGGGACATGGCAGGCTGTACTATAACTGGGAGATCAATACAACTTACATCTATATCGA
AGGAAAGACCTGGAGGTCCCGCCCCAACCTGGGCATCATTAGTTGGTCAAAACCTCTGAGTATCCGGTGG
ATTGACCACTCAGTGGCTCGGAGACCTGGCGCAAGACCATGTGACTCTGCCAATGATTGCCCTGAGGACT
GTCTGGTGGGCGGGTACTATGATATGTTCCCAATGAGCTCCGACTACAAGACTGCAATCACCATCATTCC
CACTCACCATCAGTGGCCTTCTAGTCCAGCCCTGAAACTGTTTAACACCAATAGAGAAGTGAGGGTGGTC
ATGATCCTGAGGCCTCCAAACAATGTCAAGAAAACCACAATTTCCTGCATCCGCATTATGCAGACAAACT
GGTGTCTGGGCTTCATCATCTTCAAGGAGGGCAACAATGCTTGGGGGCAGATCTACTCCTATATCTACCA
GGTGGAATCCACTTGCCCAAATACTAAAACGGCCGCACGGGGTACCGGGAGCCATCACCATCATCATCAC
TGACGACTAGTGTGAAATAGACATCAGAATTAAGAAAAACGTAGGGTCCAAGTGGTTCCCCGTTATGGAC
TCGCTATCTGTCAACCAGATCTTATACCCTGAAGTTCACCTAGATAGCCCGATAGTTACCAATAAGATAG
TAGCCATCCTGGAGTATGCTCGACTGTTTAAACCTGCAGGCATGCAAGCTGATCTTTTTCCCTCTGCCAA
AAATTATGGGGACATCATGAAGCCCCTTGAGCATCTGACTTCTGGCTAATAAAGGAAATTTATTTTCATT
GCAATAGTGTGTTGGAATTTTTTGTGTCTCTCACTCGGAAGGACATATGGGAGGGCAAATCATTTAAAAC
ATCAGAATGAGTATTTGGTTTAGAGTTTGGCAACATATGCCCATATGCTGGCTGCCATGAACAAAGGTTG
GCTATAAAGAGGTCATCAGTATATGAAACAGCCCCCTGCTGTCCATTCCTTATTCCATAGAAAAGCCTTG
ACTTGAGGTTAGATTTTTTTTATATTTTGTTTTGTGTTATTTTTTTCTTTAACATCCCTAAAATTTTCCT
TACATGTTTTACTAGCCAGATTTTTCCTCCTCTCCTGACTACTCCCAGTCATAGCTGTCCCTCTTCTCTT
ATGGAGATCCCTCGAGGAGCTTTTTGCAAAAGCCTAGGCCTCCAAAAAAGCCTCTTCACTACTTCTGGAA
TAGCTCAGAGGCCGAGGCGGCCTCGGCCTCTGCATAAATAAAAAAAATTAGTCAGCCATGGGGCGGAGAA
TGGGCGGAACTGGGCGGAGTTAGGGGCGGGATGGGCGGAGTTAGGGGCGGGACTATGGTTGCTGACTAAT
TGCTGCATTAATGAATCGGCCAACGCGCGGGGAGAGGCGGTTTGCGTATTGGGCGCTCTTCCGCTTCCTC
GCTCACTGACTCGCTGCGCTCGGTCGTTCGGCTGCGGCGAGCGGTATCAGCTCACTCAAAGGCGGTAATA
CGGTTATCCACAGAATCAGGGGATAACGCAGGAAAGAACATGTGAGCAAAAGGCCAGCAAAAGGCCAGGA
ACCGTAAAAAGGCCGCGTTGCTGGCGTTTTTCCATAGGCTCCGCCCCCCTGACGAGCATCACAAAAATCG
ACGCTCAAGTCAGAGGTGGCGAAACCCGACAGGACTATAAAGATACCAGGCGTTTCCCCCTGGAAGCTCC
CTCGTGCGCTCTCCTGTTCCGACCCTGCCGCTTACCGGATACCTGTCCGCCTTTCTCCCTTCGGGAAGCG
TGGCGCTTTCTCATAGCTCACGCTGTAGGTATCTCAGTTCGGTGTAGGTCGTTCGCTCCAAGCTGGGCTG
TGTGCACGAACCCCCCGTTCAGCCCGACCGCTGCGCCTTATCCGGTAACTATCGTCTTGAGTCCAACCCG
GTAAGACACGACTTATCGCCACTGGCAGCAGCCACTGGTAACAGGATTAGCAGAGCGAGGTATGTAGGCG
GTGCTACAGAGTTCTTGAAGTGGTGGCCTAACTACGGCTACACTAGAAGAACAGTATTTGGTATCTGCGC
TCTGCTGAAGCCAGTTACCTTCGGAAAAAGAGTTGGTAGCTCTTGATCCGGCAAACAAACCACCGCTGGT
AGCGGTGGTTTTTTTGTTTGCAAGCAGCAGATTACGCGCAGAAAAAAAGGATCTCAAGAAGATCCTTTGA
TCTTTTCTACGGGGTCTGACGCTCAGTGGAACGAAAACTCACGTTAAGGGATTTTGGTCATGAGATTATC
AAAAAGGATCTTCACCTAGATCCTTTTAAATTAAAAATGAAGTTTTAAATCAATCTAAAGTATATATGAG
TAAACTTGGTCTGACAGTTACCAATGCTTAATCAGTGAGGCACCTATCTCAGCGATCTGTCTATTTCGTT
CATCCATAGTTGCCTGACTCCCCGTCGTGTAGATAACTACGATACGGGAGGGCTTACCATCTGGCCCCAG
TGCTGCAATGATACCGCGAGACCCACGCTCACCGGCTCCAGATTTATCAGCAATAAACCAGCCAGCCGGA
AGGGCCGAGCGCAGAAGTGGTCCTGCAACTTTATCCGCCTCCATCCAGTCTATTAATTGTTGCCGGGAAG
CTAGAGTAAGTAGTTCGCCAGTTAATAGTTTGCGCAACGTTGTTGCCATTGCTACAGGCATCGTGGTGTC
ACGCTCGTCGTTTGGTATGGCTTCATTCAGCTCCGGTTCCCAACGATCAAGGCGAGTTACATGATCCCCC
ATGTTGTGCAAAAAAGCGGTTAGCTCCTTCGGTCCTCCGATCGTTGTCAGAAGTAAGTTGGCCGCAGTGT
TATCACTCATGGTTATGGCAGCACTGCATAATTCTCTTACTGTCATGCCATCCGTAAGATGCTTTTCTGT
GACTGGTGAGTACTCAACCAAGTCATTCTGAGAATAGTGTATGCGGCGACCGAGTTGCTCTTGCCCGGCG
TCAATACGGGATAATACCGCGCCACATAGCAGAACTTTAAAAGTGCTCATCATTGGAAAACGTTCTTCGG
GGCGAAAACTCTCAAGGATCTTACCGCTGTTGAGATCCAGTTCGATGTAACCCACTCGTGCACCCAACTG
ATCTTCAGCATCTTTTACTTTCACCAGCGTTTCTGGGTGAGCAAAAACAGGAAGGCAAAATGCCGCAAAA
AAGGGAATAAGGGCGACACGGAAATGTTGAATACTCATACTCTTCCTTTTTCAATATTATTGAAGCATTT
ATCAGGGTTATTGTCTCATGAGCGGATACATATTTGAATGTATTTAGAAAAATAAACAAATAGGGGTTCC
GCGCACATTTCCCCGAAAAGTGCCACCTGACGTCTAAGAAACCATTATTATCATGACATTAACCTATAAA
AATAGGCGTATCACGAGGCCCTTTCGTCTCGCGCGTTTCGGTGATGACGGTGAAAACCTCTGACACATGC
AGCTCCCGGAGACGGTCACAGCTTGTCTGTAAGCGGATGCCGGGAGCAGACAAGCCCGTCAGGGCGCGTC
AGCGGGTGTTGGCGGGTGTCGGGGCTGGCTTAACTATGCGGCATCAGAGCAGATTGTACTGAGAGTGCAC
CATTCGACGCTCTCCCTTATGCGACTCCTGCATTAGGAAGCAGCCCAGTAGTAGGTTGAGGCCGTTGAGC
ACCGCCGCCGCAAGGAATGGTCTGGCTTATCGAAATTAATACGACTCACTATAGGGAGACCGGAATTCGA
GCTCGCCCCGTTACATAACTTACGGTAAATGGCCCGCCTGGCTGACCGCCCAACGACCCCCGCCCATTGA
CGTCAATAATGACGTATGTTCCCATAGTAACGCCAATAGGGACTTTCCATTGACGTCAATGGGTGGAGTA
TTTACGGTAAACTGCCCACTTGGCAGTACATCAAGTGTATCATATGCCAAGTACGCCCCCTATTGACGTC
AATGACGGTAAATGGCCCGCCTGGCATTATGCCCAGTACATGACCTTATGGGACTTTCCTACTTGGCAGT
ACATCTACGTATTAGTCATCGCTATTACCATG
